Addgene plasmid #81054: pCDF-His-mTET1CD∆cat
Purpose: bacterial expression of catalytic dead catalytic domain of murine TET1
Depositing lab: Primo Schaer. Depositing organization: University of Basel. Publication: Biochemical reconstitution of TET1-TDG-BER-dependent active DNA demethylation reveals a highly coordinated mechanism. Weber AR, Krawczyk C, Robertson AB, Kusnierczyk A, Vagbo CB, Schuermann D, Klungland A, Schar P. Nat Commun. 2016 Mar 2;7:10806. doi: 10.1038/ncomms10806. PubMed 26932196.
Backbone
  Vector backbone: pCDF-Duet-1
  Backbone manufacturer: Novagen
  Backbone size w/o insert (bp): 3780
  Total vector size (bp): 5590
  Vector type: Bacterial Expression
Growth in bacteria
  Bacterial resistance: Streptomycin, 50 μg/mL
  Growth temperature: 37°C
  Growth strain: DH5alpha
  Copy number: Low Copy
Gene/Insert
  Gene/Insert name: TET1
  Species: M. musculus (mouse)
  Insert size (bp): 2082
  Mutation: catalytic domain amino acid 1367-2057 with histidine 1652 and aspartic acid 1654 changed to tyrosine and alanine, respectively
  GenBank ID: NM_001253857.1
  Entrez Gene: Tet1 (a.k.a. 2510010B09Rik, Cxxc6, D10Ertd17e, LCX, mKIAA1676)
  Promoter: T7
  Tag / fusion protein: 6HIS (N terminal on backbone)
  Cloning method: Restriction Enzyme; 5′ cloning site NotI (not destroyed); 3′ cloning site PacI (not destroyed)
  Sequencing primers: 5′ GGATCTCGACGCTCTCCCT; 3′ T7_terminal_primer
Terms and licenses: Academic/Nonprofit Terms; Industry Terms: Not Available to Industry
How to cite: pCDF-His-mTET1CD∆cat was a gift from Primo Schaer (Addgene plasmid # 81054 ; http://n2t.net/addgene:81054 ; RRID:Addgene_81054)
