[The description below was written by a language model from this plasmid's Addgene catalogue record and pLannotate feature annotations shown in this document.]
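Description:
pCDF-His-mTET1CD∆cat is a bacterial expression plasmid built on the Novagen pCDF-Duet-1 backbone for producing a catalytically inactive version of the mouse TET1 catalytic domain in E. coli. It replicates from the CloDF13 (CDF) origin, recorded as low copy. This origin is compatible with other common origins, so the plasmid can coexist with additional expression vectors in the same cell. Selection relies on the aadA aminoglycoside adenylyltransferase gene (SmR), which confers streptomycin and spectinomycin resistance. The total size is 5,590 bp.

The insert, about 2.1 kb and cloned between NotI and PacI, encodes residues 1367–2057 of murine TET1. Histidine 1652 is changed to tyrosine and aspartic acid 1654 to alanine, and the record describes the resulting protein as catalytically dead. Wild-type TET1 is a dioxygenase that oxidises 5-methylcytosine to 5-hydroxymethylcytosine and on to 5-formyl- and 5-carboxylcytosine. The coding sequence is fused to an N-terminal 6×His tag supplied by the backbone, which allows metal-affinity purification, although the feature table does not annotate the tag separately.

Expression is driven by a T7 promoter with an adjacent lac operator and the T7 gene 10 ribosome binding site, and it ends at a T7 terminator. The plasmid also carries lacI under its own promoter, so transcription stays repressed until IPTG is added in a host that supplies T7 RNA polymerase. The short fragments annotated as TcR and SET1 appear to be incidental matches to backbone sequence rather than functional elements. The protein most plausibly serves as an inactive control alongside active TET1 catalytic domain in biochemical studies of TET1-dependent active DNA demethylation.
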