Features (pLannotate 1.2.2; 14 found; start..end, strand, type, name):
     77..112     -  CDS            TcR (fragment): tetracycline efflux protein; tet; confers resistance to tetracycline
    115..133     +  promoter       T7 promoter: promoter for bacteriophage T7 RNA polymerase
    134..158     +  protein_bind   lac operator: The lac repressor binds to the lac operator to inhibit transcription in E. coli. This inhibition can be relieved by adding lactose or isopropyl-β-D-thiogalactopyranoside (IPTG). lac repressor encoded by lacI
    173..195     +  RBS            RBS: efficient ribosome binding site from bacteriophage T7 gene 10 (Olins and Rangwala, 1989)
    277..2361    +  CDS            Tet1 (fragment): TET1_MOUSE - Also known as Cxxc6, Kiaa1676. Experimental evidence at protein level: Swiss-Prot protein existence level 1. Dioxygenase that catalyzes the conversion of the modified genomic base 5-methylcytosine (5mC) into 5-hydroxymethylcytosine (5hmC) and plays a key role in active DNA demethylation. Also mediates subsequent conversion of 5hmC into 5-formylcytosine (5fC), and conversion of 5fC to 5-carboxylcytosine (5caC). Conversion of 5mC into 5hmC, 5fC and 5caC probably constitutes the first step in cytosine demethylation. Methylation at the C5 position of cytosine bases is an epigenetic mo
   2377..2394    +  CDS            SET1 (fragment): solubility-enhancement tag derived from T7 phage gene 10B
   2402..2449    +  terminator     T7 terminator: transcription terminator for bacteriophage T7 RNA polymerase
   2620..3411    -  CDS            SmR: aminoglycoside adenylyltransferase (Murphy, 1985); aadA; confers resistance to spectinomycin and streptomycin
   3412..3503    -  promoter       AmpR promoter: bla
   3551..4289    -  rep_origin     CloDF13 ori: Plasmids containing the CloDF13 (CDF) origin of replication can be propagated in E. coli cells that contain additional plasmids with compatible origins.
   4386..4450    -  CDS            TcR (fragment): tetracycline efflux protein; tet; confers resistance to tetracycline
   4465..4486    -  protein_bind   CAP binding site: CAP binding activates transcription in the presence of cAMP. E. coli catabolite activator protein
   4499..5581    -  CDS            lacI: lac repressor; lacI; The lac repressor binds to the lac operator to inhibit transcription in E. coli. This inhibition can be relieved by adding lactose or isopropyl-β-D-thiogalactopyranoside (IPTG).
   5582..69      -  promoter       lacI promoter (across the origin): lacI
>Addgene plasmid #81054 | pCDF-His-mTET1CD∆cat | depositor full sequence | sequence record 153733 | pCDF-His-mTET1CD∆cat sequence 5590 bps
CCTGAATTGACTCTCTTCCGGGCGCTATCATGCCATACCGCGAAAGGTTTTGCGCCATTCGATGGTGTCC
GGGATCTCGACGCTCTCCCTTATGCGACTCCTGCATTAGGAAATTAATACGACTCACTATAGGGGAATTG
TGAGCGGATAACAATTCCCCTGTAGAAATAATTTTGTTTAACTTTAATAAGGAGATATACCATGGGCAGC
AGCCATCACCATCATCACCACAGCCAGGATCCGAATTCGAGCTCGGCGCGCCTGCAGGTCGACAAGCTTG
CGGCCGCAGAAGCTGCACCCTGTGACTGTGATGGAGGTACACAAAAAGAAAAAGGCCCATATTATACACA
CCTTGGGGCAGGACCAAGTGTGGCTGCTGTCAGGGAGCTCATGGAGACTAGGTTTGGCCAGAAGGGGAAG
GCAATCCGGATTGAGAAGATAGTGTTCACGGGGAAGGAAGGGAAGAGCTCTCAGGGCTGCCCGGTCGCCA
AGTGGGTGATCAGAAGAAGTGGTCCTGAAGAGAAGCTTATTTGTTTGGTTCGTGAGCGTGTAGACCATCA
CTGTTCGACGGCTGTGATAGTTGTCCTTATCCTGCTGTGGGAAGGTATCCCTCGCCTGATGGCTGACCGC
CTGTACAAAGAGCTCACTGAGAACTTGAGGTCCTACAGCGGACATCCCACAGACCGAAGATGTACCCTCA
ACAAAAAGCGTACCTGCACCTGTCAAGGCATCGACCCAAAAACCTGCGGAGCGTCCTTCTCCTTTGGCTG
TTCGTGGAGCATGTATTTCAACGGCTGTAAGTTTGGGAGGAGTGAAAACCCCAGAAAATTCAGACTTGCT
CCAAACTACCCCTTACATAACTACTATAAGAGAATTACTGGAATGAGTTCTGAAGGAAGTGACGTGAAAA
CCGGGTGGATCATTCCAGACCGCAAGACCCTCATAAGCAGAGAGGAAAAACAGCTTGAAAAGAATTTACA
AGAATTGGCTACAGTATTAGCTCCACTTTACAAGCAGATGGCTCCAGTTGCTTATCAAAATCAGGTGGAA
TATGAAGAAGTTGCTGGAGACTGTCGACTTGGAAATGAAGAGGGGCGTCCTTTCTCTGGTGTCACCTGTT
GCATGGATTTTTGTGCCCATTCTTACAAGGCCATTCACAACATGCACAACGGAAGCACCGTGGTGTGTAC
GTTGATTCGAGCAGATGGCCGTGACACAAATTGTCCCGAGGATGAACAACTCCACGTCCTGCCACTATAC
CGGCTTGCAGACACTGATGAATTTGGCTCCGTGGAAGGGATGAAGGCCAAAATCAAATCTGGGGCCATCC
AAGTCAATGGGCCAACCAGGAAGAGGCGACTACGTTTTACTGAGCCTGTTCCTCGATGTGGGAAGAGGGC
CAAAATGAAGCAGAACCACAATAAATCAGGTACTGCTGGTCTCAGAAGGAAGAGGATCTCTGCCAGCCCA
AAGGGAGCCCCAGGTTCACACAACACTAAGAGCTTTTCATCAGCCTCATCTACTTCTCACCTAGTGAAAG
ACGAATCTACAGACTTCTGTCCCCTGCAGGCTTCCTCCGCAGAAACATCTACCTGTACGTACAGTAAAAC
AGCCTCAGGTGGGTTTGCAGAAACAAGTAGTATTCTCCACTGCACAATGCCTTCTGGAGCACACAGTGGT
GCTAATGCAGCTGCTGGGGAATGTACTGGAACGGTGCAGCCTGCCGAGGTGGCTGCTCATCCTCACCAGT
CTCTTCCCACAGCCGATTCTCCCGTTCATGCTGAGCCTCTCACTAGTCCATCTGAGCAGCTAACTTCTAA
CCAGTCAAACCAGCAGCTCCCTCTCCTCAGCAATTCTCAGAAACTGGCTTCCTGTCAGGTGGAAGATGAG
CGGCACCCTGAAGCGGATGAGCCTCAGCACCCCGAGGACGATAACTTGCCTCAACTTGATGAATTCTGGT
CAGACAGTGAGGAGATCTACGCCGATCCTTCCTTTGGTGGCGTGGCGATAGCACCCATTCACGGCTCGGT
GCTCATTGAGTGCGCTCGGAAGGAGCTTCATGCTACCACCTCTTTGCGCTCCCCCAAACGAGGGGTCCCT
TTTCGTGTGTCCCTTGTATTCTACCAGCACAAAAGCCTAAACAAGCCTAATCATGGTTTTGATATCAACA
AAATTAAGTGTAAATGCAAAAAAGTAACGAAAAAAAAGCCCGCAGACCGGGAGTGTCCTGATGTATCCCC
CGAAGCCAATTTATCACACCAAATTCCTTCTCGAGTTGCATCAACCTTAACCCGAGACAATGTTGTTACC
GTGTCCCCATACTCTCTCACTCATGTTGCGGGACCCTACAATCGTTGGGTCTAATTAATTAACCTAGGCT
GCTGCCACCGCTGAGCAATAACTAGCATAACCCCTTGGGGCCTCTAAACGGGTCTTGAGGGGTTTTTTGC
TGAAACCTCAGGCATTTGAGAAGCACACGGTCACACTGCTTCCGGTAGTCAATAAACCGGTAAACCAGCA
ATAGACATAAGCGGCTATTTAACGACCCTGCCCTGAACCGACGACCGGGTCATCGTGGCCGGATCTTGCG
GCCCCTCGGCTTGAACGAATTGTTAGACATTATTTGCCGACTACCTTGGTGATCTCGCCTTTCACGTAGT
GGACAAATTCTTCCAACTGATCTGCGCGCGAGGCCAAGCGATCTTCTTCTTGTCCAAGATAAGCCTGTCT
AGCTTCAAGTATGACGGGCTGATACTGGGCCGGCAGGCGCTCCATTGCCCAGTCGGCAGCGACATCCTTC
GGCGCGATTTTGCCGGTTACTGCGCTGTACCAAATGCGGGACAACGTAAGCACTACATTTCGCTCATCGC
CAGCCCAGTCGGGCGGCGAGTTCCATAGCGTTAAGGTTTCATTTAGCGCCTCAAATAGATCCTGTTCAGG
AACCGGATCAAAGAGTTCCTCCGCCGCTGGACCTACCAAGGCAACGCTATGTTCTCTTGCTTTTGTCAGC
AAGATAGCCAGATCAATGTCGATCGTGGCTGGCTCGAAGATACCTGCAAGAATGTCATTGCGCTGCCATT
CTCCAAATTGCAGTTCGCGCTTAGCTGGATAACGCCACGGAATGATGTCGTCGTGCACAACAATGGTGAC
TTCTACAGCGCGGAGAATCTCGCTCTCTCCAGGGGAAGCCGAAGTTTCCAAAAGGTCGTTGATCAAAGCT
CGCCGCGTTGTTTCATCAAGCCTTACGGTCACCGTAACCAGCAAATCAATATCACTGTGTGGCTTCAGGC
CGCCATCCACTGCGGAGCCGTACAAATGTACGGCCAGCAACGTCGGTTCGAGATGGCGCTCGATGACGCC
AACTACCTCTGATAGTTGAGTCGATACTTCGGCGATCACCGCTTCCCTCATACTCTTCCTTTTTCAATAT
TATTGAAGCATTTATCAGGGTTATTGTCTCATGAGCGGATACATATTTGAATGTATTTAGAAAAATAAAC
AAATAGCTAGCTCACTCGGTCGCTACGCTCCGGGCGTGAGACTGCGGCGGGCGCTGCGGACACATACAAA
GTTACCCACAGATTCCGTGGATAAGCAGGGGACTAACATGTGAGGCAAAACAGCAGGGCCGCGCCGGTGG
CGTTTTTCCATAGGCTCCGCCCTCCTGCCAGAGTTCACATAAACAGACGCTTTTCCGGTGCATCTGTGGG
AGCCGTGAGGCTCAACCATGAATCTGACAGTACGGGCGAAACCCGACAGGACTTAAAGATCCCCACCGTT
TCCGGCGGGTCGCTCCCTCTTGCGCTCTCCTGTTCCGACCCTGCCGTTTACCGGATACCTGTTCCGCCTT
TCTCCCTTACGGGAAGTGTGGCGCTTTCTCATAGCTCACACACTGGTATCTCGGCTCGGTGTAGGTCGTT
CGCTCCAAGCTGGGCTGTAAGCAAGAACTCCCCGTTCAGCCCGACTGCTGCGCCTTATCCGGTAACTGTT
CACTTGAGTCCAACCCGGAAAAGCACGGTAAAACGCCACTGGCAGCAGCCATTGGTAACTGGGAGTTCGC
AGAGGATTTGTTTAGCTAAACACGCGGTTGCTCTTGAAGTGTGCGCCAAAGTCCGGCTACACTGGAAGGA
CAGATTTGGTTGCTGTGCTCTGCGAAAGCCAGTTACCACGGTTAAGCAGTTCCCCAACTGACTTAACCTT
CGATCAAACCACCTCCCCAGGTGGTTTTTTCGTTTACAGGGCAAAAGATTACGCGCAGAAAAAAAGGATC
TCAAGAAGATCCTTTGATCTTTTCTACTGAACCGCTCTAGATTTCAGTGCAATTTATCTCTTCAAATGTA
GCACCTGAAGTCAGCCCCATACGATATAAGTTGTAATTCTCATGTTAGTCATGCCCCGCGCCCACCGGAA
GGAGCTGACTGGGTTGAAGGCTCTCAAGGGCATCGGTCGAGATCCCGGTGCCTAATGAGTGAGCTAACTT
ACATTAATTGCGTTGCGCTCACTGCCCGCTTTCCAGTCGGGAAACCTGTCGTGCCAGCTGCATTAATGAA
TCGGCCAACGCGCGGGGAGAGGCGGTTTGCGTATTGGGCGCCAGGGTGGTTTTTCTTTTCACCAGTGAGA
CGGGCAACAGCTGATTGCCCTTCACCGCCTGGCCCTGAGAGAGTTGCAGCAAGCGGTCCACGCTGGTTTG
CCCCAGCAGGCGAAAATCCTGTTTGATGGTGGTTAACGGCGGGATATAACATGAGCTGTCTTCGGTATCG
TCGTATCCCACTACCGAGATGTCCGCACCAACGCGCAGCCCGGACTCGGTAATGGCGCGCATTGCGCCCA
GCGCCATCTGATCGTTGGCAACCAGCATCGCAGTGGGAACGATGCCCTCATTCAGCATTTGCATGGTTTG
TTGAAAACCGGACATGGCACTCCAGTCGCCTTCCCGTTCCGCTATCGGCTGAATTTGATTGCGAGTGAGA
TATTTATGCCAGCCAGCCAGACGCAGACGCGCCGAGACAGAACTTAATGGGCCCGCTAACAGCGCGATTT
GCTGGTGACCCAATGCGACCAGATGCTCCACGCCCAGTCGCGTACCGTCTTCATGGGAGAAAATAATACT
GTTGATGGGTGTCTGGTCAGAGACATCAAGAAATAACGCCGGAACATTAGTGCAGGCAGCTTCCACAGCA
ATGGCATCCTGGTCATCCAGCGGATAGTTAATGATCAGCCCACTGACGCGTTGCGCGAGAAGATTGTGCA
CCGCCGCTTTACAGGCTTCGACGCCGCTTCGTTCTACCATCGACACCACCACGCTGGCACCCAGTTGATC
GGCGCGAGATTTAATCGCCGCGACAATTTGCGACGGCGCGTGCAGGGCCAGACTGGAGGTGGCAACGCCA
ATCAGCAACGACTGTTTGCCCGCCAGTTGTTGTGCCACGCGGTTGGGAATGTAATTCAGCTCCGCCATCG
CCGCTTCCACTTTTTCCCGCGTTTTCGCAGAAACGTGGCTGGCCTGGTTCACCACGCGGGAAACGGTCTG
ATAAGAGACACCGGCATACTCTGCGACATCGTATAACGTTACTGGTTTCACATTCACCAC
