>Addgene plasmid #81054 | pCDF-His-mTET1CD∆cat | addgene partial sequence | sequence record 157198 | T7 5'-TAATACGACTCACTATAGGG-3'
AATAATTTTGTTTAACTTTAATAAGGAGATATACCATGGGCAGCAGCCATCACCATCATCACCACAGCCA
GGATCCGAATTCGAGCTCGGCGCGCCTGCAGGTCGACAAGCTTGCGGCCGCAGAAGCTGCACCCTGTGAC
TGTGATGGAGGTACACAAAAAGAAAAAGGCCCATATTATACACACCTTGGGGCAGGACCAAGTGTGGCTG
CTGTCAGGGAGCTCATGGAGACTAGGTTTGGCCAGAAGGGGAAGGCAATCCGGATTGAGAAGATAGTGTT
CACGGGGAAGGAAGGGAAGAGCTCTCAGGGCTGCCCGGTCGCCAAGTGGGTGATCAGAAGAAGTGGTCCT
GAAGAGAAGCTTATTTGTTTGGTTCGTGAGCGTGTAGACCATCACTGTTCGACGGCTGTGATAGTTGTCC
TTATCCTGCTGTGGGAAGGTATCCCTCGCCTGATGGCTGACCGCCTGTACAAAGAGCTCACTGAGAACTT
GAGGTCCTACAGCGGACATCCCACAGACCGAAGATGTACCCTCAACAAAAAGCGTACCTGCACCTGTCAA
GGCATCGACCCAAAAACCTGCGGAGCGTCCTTCTCCTTTGGCTGTTCGTGGAGCATGTATTTCAACGGCT
GTAAGTTTGGGAGGAGTGAAAACCCCAGAAAATTCAGACTTGCTCCAAACTACCCCTTACATAACTACTA
TAAGAGAATTACTGGAATGAGTTCTGAAGGAAGTGACGTGAAAACCGGGTGGATCATTCCAGACCGCAAG
ACCCTCATAAGCAGAGAGGAA
