>Addgene plasmid #81054 | pCDF-His-mTET1CD∆cat | addgene partial sequence | sequence record 157199 | T7term 5'-GCTAGTTATTGCTCAGCGG-3'
ACCAACGATTGTAGGGTCCCGCAACATGAGTGAGAGAGTATGGGGACACGGTAACAACATTGTCTCGGGT
TAAGGTTGATGCAACTCGAGAAGGAATTTGGTGTGATAAATTGGCTTCGGGGGATACATCAGGACACTCC
CGGTCTGCGGGCTTTTTTTTCGTTACTTTTTTGCATTTACACTTAATTTTGTTGATATCAAAACCATGAT
TAGGCTTGTTTAGGCTTTTGTGCTGGTAGAATACAAGGGACACACGAAAAGGGACCCCTCGTTTGGGGGA
GCGCAAAGAGGTGGTAGCATGAAGCTCCTTCCGAGCGCACTCAATGAGCACCGAGCCGTGAATGGGTGCT
ATCGCCACGCCACCAAAGGAAGGATCGGCGTAGATCTCCTCACTGTCTGACCAGAATTCATCAAGTTGAG
GCAAGTTATCGTCCTCGGGGTGCTGAGGCTCATCCGCTTCAGGGTGCCGCTCATCTTCCACCTGACAGGA
AGCCAGTTTCTGAGAATTGCTGAGGAGAGGGAGCTGCTGGTTTGACTGGTTAGAAGTTAGCTGCTCAGAT
GGACTAGTGAGAGGCTCAGCATGAACGGGAGAATCGGCTGTGGGAAGAGACTGGTGAGGATGAGCAGCCA
CCTCGGCAGGCTGCACCGTTCCAGTACATTCCCCAGCAGCTGCATTAGCACCACTGTGTGCTCCAGAAGG
CATTGTGCAGTGGAGAATACTACTTGTTTCTGCAAACCCACCTGAGGCTGTTTTACTGTACGTACAGGTA
GATGTTTCTGCGGAGGAAGCCTGCAGGGGACAGAAGTCTGTAGATTCGTCTTTCACTAGGTGAGAAGTAG
ATGAGGCTGATGAA
